>Addgene plasmid #178118 | CHCHD10_Halo_N_allele | addgene full sequence | sequence record 349366 | Addgene NGS Result
GGCGGAGGTAGCCCTCGGGGAAGCCGCAGCGCGGCCTCCCGGCCAGCCAGGTGTGAGGGGGACAAGGGCC
CTGTGGGGAGGGGGTTAGGGAAGTGTGGGCACTCCCCTAAGGGCGTCCGCAGAGTGACCTTGGCTGCTGC
TGCGCCATCTTGGCGGGGGGAGGGGTGGGGGTGCAGCACCCACGTGTGGAGACGTGGGTCGTCCATCTCT
CCGGGGGTCGTTTCCAGGAGCTGCAGCCCTCCAGCCTGGGGTCTGGCCAGGATTAACCCTGCTTCCTCCC
ACCCCCGCAGCCGCCCAGCCGCGCCCTCTGCCCACCCGCCCGCGCACCCACCGCCCTCGGCAGCCGCCCC
AGCCCCCGCCCCTTCGGGCCAGCCGGGGCTCATGGCTCAGATGGCGACCACGGCCGCAGGGGAAGCTTGG
CGTAATCATGGTCATAGCTGTTTCCTGTGTGAAATTGTTATCCGCTCACAATTCCACACAACATACGAGC
CGGAAGCATAAAGTGTAAAGCCTGGGGTGCCTAATGAGTGAGCTAACTCACATTAATTGCGTTGCGCTCA
CTGCCCGCTTTCCAGTCGGGAAACCTGTCGTGCCAGCTGCATTAATGAATCGGCCAACGCGCGGGGAGAG
GCGGTTTGCGTATTGGGCGCTCTTCCGCTTCCTCGCTCACTGACTCGCTGCGCTCGGTCGTTCGGCTGCG
GCGAGCGGTATCAGCTCACTCAAAGGCGGTAATACGGTTATCCACAGAATCAGGGGATAACGCAGGAAAG
AACATGTGAGCAAAAGGCCAGCAAAAGGCCAGGAACCGTAAAAAGGCCGCGTTGCTGGCGTTTTTCCATA
GGCTCCGCCCCCCTGACGAGCATCACAAAAATCGACGCTCAAGTCAGAGGTGGCGAAACCCGACAGGACT
ATAAAGATACCAGGCGTTTCCCCCTGGAAGCTCCCTCGTGCGCTCTCCTGTTCCGACCCTGCCGCTTACC
GGATACCTGTCCGCCTTTCTCCCTTCGGGAAGCGTGGCGCTTTCTCATAGCTCACGCTGTAGGTATCTCA
GTTCGGTGTAGGTCGTTCGCTCCAAGCTGGGCTGTGTGCACGAACCCCCCGTTCAGCCCGACCGCTGCGC
CTTATCCGGTAACTATCGTCTTGAGTCCAACCCGGTAAGACACGACTTATCGCCACTGGCAGCAGCCACT
GGTAACAGGATTAGCAGAGCGAGGTATGTAGGCGGTGCTACAGAGTTCTTGAAGTGGTGGCCTAACTACG
GCTACACTAGAAGAACAGTATTTGGTATCTGCGCTCTGCTGAAGCCAGTTACCTTCGGAAAAAGAGTTGG
TAGCTCTTGATCCGGCAAACAAACCACCGCTGGTAGCGGTGGTTTTTTTGTTTGCAAGCAGCAGATTACG
CGCAGAAAAAAAGGATCTCAAGAAGATCCTTTGATCTTTTCTACGGGGTCTGACGCTCAGTGGAACGAAA
ACTCACGTTAAGGGATTTTGGTCATGAGATTATCAAAAAGGATCTTCACCTAGATCCTTTTAAATTAAAA
ATGAAGTTTTAAATCAATCTAAAGTATATATGAGTAAACTTGGTCTGACAGTTACCAATGCTTAATCAGT
GAGGCACCTATCTCAGCGATCTGTCTATTTCGTTCATCCATAGTTGCCTGACTCCCCGTCGTGTAGATAA
CTACGATACGGGAGGGCTTACCATCTGGCCCCAGTGCTGCAATGATACCGCGAGATCCACGCTCACCGGC
TCCAGATTTATCAGCAATAAACCAGCCAGCCGGAAGGGCCGAGCGCAGAAGTGGTCCTGCAACTTTATCC
GCCTCCATCCAGTCTATTAATTGTTGCCGGGAAGCTAGAGTAAGTAGTTCGCCAGTTAATAGTTTGCGCA
ACGTTGTTGCCATTGCTACAGGCATCGTGGTGTCACGCTCGTCGTTTGGTATGGCTTCATTCAGCTCCGG
TTCCCAACGATCAAGGCGAGTTACATGATCCCCCATGTTGTGCAAAAAAGCGGTTAGCTCCTTCGGTCCT
CCGATCGTTGTCAGAAGTAAGTTGGCCGCAGTGTTATCACTCATGGTTATGGCAGCACTGCATAATTCTC
TTACTGTCATGCCATCCGTAAGATGCTTTTCTGTGACTGGTGAGTACTCAACCAAGTCATTCTGAGAATA
GTGTATGCGGCGACCGAGTTGCTCTTGCCCGGCGTCAATACGGGATAATACCGCGCCACATAGCAGAACT
TTAAAAGTGCTCATCATTGGAAAACGTTCTTCGGGGCGAAAACTCTCAAGGATCTTACCGCTGTTGAGAT
CCAGTTCGATGTAACCCACTCGTGCACCCAACTGATCTTCAGCATCTTTTACTTTCACCAGCGTTTCTGG
GTGAGCAAAAACAGGAAGGCAAAATGCCGCAAAAAAGGGAATAAGGGCGACACGGAAATGTTGAATACTC
ATACTCTTCCTTTTTCAATATTATTGAAGCATTTATCAGGGTTATTGTCTCATGAGCGGATACATATTTG
AATGTATTTAGAAAAATAAACAAATAGGGGTTCCGCGCACATTTCCCCGAAAAGTGCCACCTGACGTCTA
AGAAACCATTATTATCATGACATTAACCTATAAAAATAGGCGTATCACGAGGCCCTTTCGTCTCGCGCGT
TTCGGTGATGACGGTGAAAACCTCTGACACATGCAGCTCCCGGAGACGGTCACAGCTTGTCTGTAAGCGG
ATGCCGGGAGCAGACAAGCCCGTCAGGGCGCGTCAGCGGGTGTTGGCGGGTGTCGGGGCTGGCTTAACTA
TGCGGCATCAGAGCAGATTGTACTGAGAGTGCACCATATGCGGTGTGAAATACCGCACAGATGCGTAAGG
AGAAAATACCGCATCAGGCGCCATTCGCCATTCAGGCTGCGCAACTGTTGGGAAGGGCGATCGGTGCGGG
CCTCTTCGCTATTACGCCAGCTGGCGAAAGGGGGATGTGCTGCAAGGCGATTAAGTTGGGTAACGCCAGG
GTTTTCCCAGTCACGACGTTGTAAAACGACGGCCAGTGAATTCCCCCGTCTCCTCTCCCCTCCAGGGCTC
GCAACAACCCCCAACTCCGCTCCCTGCCCTCTGCGGTGGTCCTAACAGAAGGCACTGTCGCCCTCCTTAA
GCCCTCGGCGCTTTGCGACACTGGCCCCTGTCCCCAGAACCCGCACAGCCTGCCAGGCGCAGGGAGGGAG
CAGGGTCCCATTTCCAGCCGAGACCCGGAGCTGCTGGAAGGGAGATGTCCGGAGGACGGGAGAAGGGGGA
TAGGGTTGGGGGCAGTGCCGCCTCCCGCTGGGGGCGTGTTCCTGAGGCCCCGCCCGGGGCCCCGCCTTTT
TTGCGCCGGCTGTGACAAGCGCTGCGGCATTTGTCCCCGCGACAGCACCGCTGCCGCCGTCTCTAAGGTC
GCCCGGGTCCCACCGCCGCCACCATGGCCGAGATCGGCACCGGCTTTCCCTTCGATCCTCACTACGTGGA
AGTGCTGGGCGAGAGAATGCACTATGTGGACGTGGGCCCCAGAGATGGAACCCCTGTGCTGTTTCTGCAC
GGCAACCCTACCAGCAGCTACGTGTGGCGGAACATCATCCCTCACGTGGCCCCTACACACAGATGTATCG
CCCCTGACCTGATCGGCATGGGCAAGAGCGATAAGCCCGACCTGGGCTACTTCTTCGACGACCACGTGCG
GTTCATGGACGCCTTTATTGAGGCCCTCGGCCTGGAAGAGGTGGTGCTGGTTATTCACGATTGGGGCAGC
GCCCTGGGATTCCACTGGGCCAAGAGAAACCCCGAGAGAGTGAAGGGAATCGCCTTCATGGAATTCATCA
GGCCCATTCCTACCTGGGACGAGTGGCCTGAGTTCGCCAGAGAGACATTCCAGGCCTTCAGAACCACCGA
CGTGGGCAGAAAGCTGATCATCGACCAGAACGTGTTCATCGAGGGCACCCTGCCTATGGGAGTCGTCAGA
CCACTGACCGAGGTGGAAATGGACCACTACAGAGAGCCCTTTCTGAACCCCGTGGACCGGGAACCTCTTT
GGAGATTCCCCAACGAGCTGCCCATTGCCGGCGAGCCTGCTAATATTGTGGCCCTGGTGGAAGAGTACAT
GGACTGGCTGCATCAGAGCCCCGTGCCTAAGCTGCTGTTTTGGGGAACACCCGGCGTGCTGATTCCTCCT
GCTGAAGCTGCCAGACTGGCCAAGAGCCTGCCTAATTGCAAGGCCGTGGATATCGGCCCTGGCCTGAATC
TGCTGCAAGAGGACAACCCCGATCTGATCGGCTCCGAGATTGCCAGATGGCTGAGCACCCTGGAAATCAG
CGGAGGAGGAGGTTCTGGAGGCGGTGGAAGTGGT
Features (pLannotate 1.2.2; 11 found; start..end, strand, type, name):
    455..471     -  protein_bind   lac operator: The lac repressor binds to the lac operator to inhibit transcription in E. coli. This inhibition can be relieved by adding lactose or isopropyl-β-D-thiogalactopyranoside (IPTG). lac repressor encoded by lacI
    479..509     -  promoter       lac promoter: promoter for the E. coli lac operon
    524..545     -  protein_bind   CAP binding site: CAP binding activates transcription in the presence of cAMP. E. coli catabolite activator protein
    558..650     -  CDS            lacI (fragment): lac repressor; lacI; The lac repressor binds to the lac operator to inhibit transcription in E. coli. This inhibition can be relieved by adding lactose or isopropyl-β-D-thiogalactopyranoside (IPTG).
    833..1421    -  rep_origin     ori: high-copy-number ColE1/pMB1/pBR322/pUC origin of replication
   1592..2452    -  CDS            AmpR: β-lactamase; bla; confers resistance to ampicillin, carbenicillin, and related antibiotics
   2453..2557    -  promoter       AmpR promoter: bla
   2652..2687    +  CDS            rop (fragment): Rop protein, which maintains plasmids at low copy number; rop
   2789..2888    +  misc_feature   bom (fragment): basis of mobility region from pBR322
   2894..3051    -  CDS            lacZα (fragment): LacZα fragment of β-galactosidase; lacZ fragment
   3454..4332    +  CDS            dhaA: DHAA_PSEPV - Experimental evidence at protein level: Swiss-Prot protein existence level 1. Catalyzes hydrolytic cleavage of carbon-halogen bonds in halogenated aliphatic compounds, leading to the formation of the corresponding primary alcohols, halide ions and protons. Has a broad substrate specificity, as it is able to dehalogenate mono- and di- chlorinated and brominated alkanes (up to at least C10), and the two isomers of 1,3-dichloropropene to 3-chloroallyl alcohol; the highest activity was found with 1,2-dibromoethane, while no activity was observed with the analog 1,2-dichloroethane. Fro
