[The description below was written by a language model from this plasmid's Addgene catalogue record and pLannotate feature annotations shown in this document.]
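Description:
CHCHD10_Halo_N_allele is a donor (repair template) plasmid built on the pUC57-BsaI-Free cloning backbone. It is intended for endogenous tagging of the human CHCHD10 gene at its N-terminus with HaloTag. It is a bacterial propagation vector rather than an expression vector. It replicates in E. coli from a high-copy ColE1/pUC-type origin and is selected with ampicillin through the β-lactamase (AmpR) gene and its native promoter. The other annotated backbone elements are pUC-family remnants with no role in the tagging application: the lac promoter, lac operator and CAP binding site, and fragments of lacZα, lacI, rop and the pBR322 bom region.

The only payload feature annotated in the 4,374-nt sequence is an open reading frame of roughly 880 bp matched to the bacterial haloalkane dehalogenase DhaA. HaloTag is an engineered derivative of this enzyme that forms a covalent bond with chloroalkane ligands. This lets the fusion protein be labelled with fluorescent dyes, captured on affinity resins, or targeted with other functional ligands. No mammalian promoter, polyadenylation signal or mammalian selection marker is annotated. This fits a design in which the tag is inserted in frame at the native locus and expressed under CHCHD10's own regulation.

A donor of this kind would normally carry CHCHD10 homology sequences on either side of the tag to direct homology-directed repair after a nuclease cut. The unannotated sequence around the dhaA feature may serve this role, but the feature table does not identify homology arms or linkers, and the record does not name the nuclease or guide used. CHCHD10 is linked through its gene aliases to frontotemporal dementia/ALS, and the depositing initiative works on iPSC models of neurodegenerative disease. The construct is therefore probably meant for making knock-in human cell lines to study the localisation, turnover or interactions of the endogenous protein.
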