Addgene plasmid #178118: CHCHD10_Halo_N_allele
Purpose: Donor vector for endogenous tagging of human CHCHD10 at the N-terminus with halotag
Depositing lab: iPSC Neurodegenerative Disease Initiative (iNDI) & Michael Ward.
Backbone
  Vector backbone: pUC57-BsaI-Free
  Vector type: Donor vector
Growth in bacteria
  Bacterial resistance: Ampicillin, 100 μg/mL
  Growth temperature: 37°C
  Growth strain: DH5alpha
  Copy number: High Copy
Gene/Insert
  Gene/Insert name: Halotag (alt name: CHCHD10)
  Species: H. sapiens (human)
  Entrez Gene: CHCHD10 (a.k.a. C22orf16, FTDALS2, IMMD, MIX17A, N27C7-4, SMAJ)
  Cloning method: Unknown
Terms and licenses: Academic/Nonprofit Terms; Industry Terms: Not Available to Industry
How to cite: CHCHD10_Halo_N_allele was a gift from iPSC Neurodegenerative Disease Initiative (iNDI) & Michael Ward (Addgene plasmid # 178118 ; http://n2t.net/addgene:178118 ; RRID:Addgene_178118)
