>Addgene plasmid #178118 | CHCHD10_Halo_N_allele | depositor partial sequence | sequence record 345755 | insert
CCCCGTCTCCTCTCCCCTCCAGGGCTCGCAACAACCCCCAACTCCGCTCCCTGCCCTCTGCGGTGGTCCT
AACAGAAGGCACTGTCGCCCTCCTTAAGCCCTCGGCGCTTTGCGACACTGGCCCCTGTCCCCAGAACCCG
CACAGCCTGCCAGGCGCAGGGAGGGAGCAGGGTCCCATTTCCAGCCGAGACCCGGAGCTGCTGGAAGGGA
GATGTCCGGAGGACGGGAGAAGGGGGATAGGGTTGGGGGCAGTGCCGCCTCCCGCTGGGGGCGTGTTCCT
GAGGCCCCGCCCGGGGCCCCGCCTTTTTTGCGCCGGCTGTGACAAGCGCTGCGGCATTTGTCCCCGCGAC
AGCACCGCTGCCGCCGTCTCTAAGGTCGCCCGGGTCCCACCGCCGCCACCATGGCCGAGATCGGCACCGG
CTTTCCCTTCGATCCTCACTACGTGGAAGTGCTGGGCGAGAGAATGCACTATGTGGACGTGGGCCCCAGA
GATGGAACCCCTGTGCTGTTTCTGCACGGCAACCCTACCAGCAGCTACGTGTGGCGGAACATCATCCCTC
ACGTGGCCCCTACACACAGATGTATCGCCCCTGACCTGATCGGCATGGGCAAGAGCGATAAGCCCGACCT
GGGCTACTTCTTCGACGACCACGTGCGGTTCATGGACGCCTTTATTGAGGCCCTCGGCCTGGAAGAGGTG
GTGCTGGTTATTCACGATTGGGGCAGCGCCCTGGGATTCCACTGGGCCAAGAGAAACCCCGAGAGAGTGA
AGGGAATCGCCTTCATGGAATTCATCAGGCCCATTCCTACCTGGGACGAGTGGCCTGAGTTCGCCAGAGA
GACATTCCAGGCCTTCAGAACCACCGACGTGGGCAGAAAGCTGATCATCGACCAGAACGTGTTCATCGAG
GGCACCCTGCCTATGGGAGTCGTCAGACCACTGACCGAGGTGGAAATGGACCACTACAGAGAGCCCTTTC
TGAACCCCGTGGACCGGGAACCTCTTTGGAGATTCCCCAACGAGCTGCCCATTGCCGGCGAGCCTGCTAA
TATTGTGGCCCTGGTGGAAGAGTACATGGACTGGCTGCATCAGAGCCCCGTGCCTAAGCTGCTGTTTTGG
GGAACACCCGGCGTGCTGATTCCTCCTGCTGAAGCTGCCAGACTGGCCAAGAGCCTGCCTAATTGCAAGG
CCGTGGATATCGGCCCTGGCCTGAATCTGCTGCAAGAGGACAACCCCGATCTGATCGGCTCCGAGATTGC
CAGATGGCTGAGCACCCTGGAAATCAGCGGAGGAGGAGGTTCTGGAGGCGGTGGAAGTGGTGGCGGAGGT
AGCCCTCGGGGAAGCCGCAGCGCGGCCTCCCGGCCAGCCAGGTGTGAGGGGGACAAGGGCCCTGTGGGGA
GGGGGTTAGGGAAGTGTGGGCACTCCCCTAAGGGCGTCCGCAGAGTGACCTTGGCTGCTGCTGCGCCATC
TTGGCGGGGGGAGGGGTGGGGGTGCAGCACCCACGTGTGGAGACGTGGGTCGTCCATCTCTCCGGGGGTC
GTTTCCAGGAGCTGCAGCCCTCCAGCCTGGGGTCTGGCCAGGATTAACCCTGCTTCCTCCCACCCCCGCA
GCCGCCCAGCCGCGCCCTCTGCCCACCCGCCCGCGCACCCACCGCCCTCGGCAGCCGCCCCAGCCCCCGC
CCCTTCGGGCCAGCCGGGGCTCATGGCTCAGATGGCGACCACGGCCGCAGGGG
